>Addgene plasmid #223154 | pBK1309-AAV-EFSNC-dSaCas9-MBD1(529-592) | addgene full sequence | sequence record 442927 | Addgene NGS Result
CCTGCAGGCAGCTGCGCGCTCGCTCGCTCACTGAGGCCGCCCGGGCGTCGGGCGACCTTTGGTCGCCCGG
CCTCAGTGAGCGAGCGAGCGCGCAGAGAGGGAGTGGCCAACTCCATCACTAGGGGTTCCTGCGGCCTCTA
GCTAGGTCTTGAAAGGAGTGGGAATTGGCTCCGGTGCCCGTCAGTGGGCAGAGCGCACATCGCCCACAGT
CCCCGAGAAGTTGGGGGGAGGGGTCGGCAATTGATCCGGTGCCTAGAGAAGGTGGCGCGGGGTAAACTGG
GAAAGTGATGTCGTGTACTGGCTCCGCCTTTTTCCCGAGGGTGGGGGAGAACCGTATATAAGTGCAGTAG
TCGCCGTGAACGTTCTTTTTCGCAACGGGTTTGCCGCCAGAACACAGGACCGGTGCCACCATGGACTACA
AAGACCATGACGGTGATTATAAAGATCATGACATAGATTACAAGGATGACGATGACAAGGGTGGATCGCC
AAAGAAAAAGAGGAAAGTCGCCCCAAAGAAGAAGCGGAAGGTCGGTATCCACGGAGTCCCAGCAGCCAAG
CGGAACTACATCCTGGGCCTGGCCATCGGCATCACCAGCGTGGGCTACGGCATCATCGACTACGAGACAC
GGGACGTGATCGATGCCGGCGTGCGGCTGTTCAAAGAGGCCAACGTGGAAAACAACGAGGGCAGGCGGAG
CAAGAGAGGCGCCAGAAGGCTGAAGCGGCGGAGGCGGCATAGAATCCAGAGAGTGAAGAAGCTGCTGTTC
GACTACAACCTGCTGACCGACCACAGCGAGCTGAGCGGCATCAACCCCTACGAGGCCAGAGTGAAGGGCC
TGAGCCAGAAGCTGAGCGAGGAAGAGTTCTCTGCCGCCCTGCTGCACCTGGCCAAGAGAAGAGGCGTGCA
CAACGTGAACGAGGTGGAAGAGGACACCGGCAACGAGCTGTCCACCAAAGAGCAGATCAGCCGGAACAGC
AAGGCCCTGGAAGAGAAATACGTGGCCGAACTGCAGCTGGAACGGCTGAAGAAAGACGGCGAAGTGCGGG
GCAGCATCAACAGATTCAAGACCAGCGACTACGTGAAAGAAGCCAAACAGCTGCTGAAGGTGCAGAAGGC
CTACCACCAGCTGGACCAGAGCTTCATCGACACCTACATCGACCTGCTGGAAACCCGGCGGACCTACTAT
GAGGGACCTGGCGAGGGCAGCCCCTTCGGCTGGAAGGACATCAAAGAATGGTACGAGATGCTGATGGGCC
ACTGCACCTACTTCCCCGAGGAACTGCGGAGCGTGAAGTACGCCTACAACGCCGACCTGTACAACGCCCT
GAACGACCTGAACAATCTCGTGATCACCAGGGACGAGAACGAGAAGCTGGAATATTACGAGAAGTTCCAG
ATCATCGAGAACGTGTTCAAGCAGAAGAAGAAGCCCACCCTGAAGCAGATCGCCAAAGAAATCCTCGTGA
ACGAAGAGGATATTAAGGGCTACAGAGTGACCAGCACCGGCAAGCCCGAGTTCACCAACCTGAAGGTGTA
CCACGACATCAAGGACATTACCGCCCGGAAAGAGATTATTGAGAACGCCGAGCTGCTGGATCAGATTGCC
AAGATCCTGACCATCTACCAGAGCAGCGAGGACATCCAGGAAGAACTGACCAATCTGAACTCCGAGCTGA
CCCAGGAAGAGATCGAGCAGATCTCTAATCTGAAGGGCTATACCGGCACCCACAACCTGAGCCTGAAGGC
CATCAACCTGATCCTGGACGAGCTGTGGCACACCAACGACAACCAGATCGCTATCTTCAACCGGCTGAAG
CTGGTGCCCAAGAAGGTGGACCTGTCCCAGCAGAAAGAGATCCCCACCACCCTGGTGGACGACTTCATCC
TGAGCCCCGTCGTGAAGAGAAGCTTCATCCAGAGCATCAAAGTGATCAACGCCATCATCAAGAAGTACGG
CCTGCCCAACGACATCATTATCGAGCTGGCCCGCGAGAAGAACTCCAAGGACGCCCAGAAAATGATCAAC
GAGATGCAGAAGCGGAACCGGCAGACCAACGAGCGGATCGAGGAAATCATCCGGACCACCGGCAAAGAGA
ACGCCAAGTACCTGATCGAGAAGATCAAGCTGCACGACATGCAGGAAGGCAAGTGCCTGTACAGCCTGGA
AGCCATCCCTCTGGAAGATCTGCTGAACAACCCCTTCAACTATGAGGTGGACCACATCATCCCCAGAAGC
GTGTCCTTCGACAACAGCTTCAACAACAAGGTGCTCGTGAAGCAGGAAGAAGCCAGCAAGAAGGGCAACC
GGACCCCATTCCAGTACCTGAGCAGCAGCGACAGCAAGATCAGCTACGAAACCTTCAAGAAGCACATCCT
GAATCTGGCCAAGGGCAAGGGCAGAATCAGCAAGACCAAGAAAGAGTATCTGCTGGAAGAACGGGACATC
AACAGGTTCTCCGTGCAGAAAGACTTCATCAACCGGAACCTGGTGGATACCAGATACGCCACCAGAGGCC
TGATGAACCTGCTGCGGAGCTACTTCAGAGTGAACAACCTGGACGTGAAAGTGAAGTCCATCAATGGCGG
CTTCACCAGCTTTCTGCGGCGGAAGTGGAAGTTTAAGAAAGAGCGGAACAAGGGGTACAAGCACCACGCC
GAGGACGCCCTGATCATTGCCAACGCCGATTTCATCTTCAAAGAGTGGAAGAAACTGGACAAGGCCAAAA
AAGTGATGGAAAACCAGATGTTCGAGGAAAAGCAGGCCGAGAGCATGCCCGAGATCGAAACCGAGCAGGA
GTACAAAGAGATCTTCATCACCCCCCACCAGATCAAGCACATTAAGGACTTCAAGGACTACAAGTACAGC
CACCGGGTGGACAAGAAGCCTAATAGAGAGCTGATTAACGACACCCTGTACTCCACCCGGAAGGACGACA
AGGGCAACACCCTGATCGTGAACAATCTGAACGGCCTGTACGACAAGGACAATGACAAGCTGAAAAAGCT
GATCAACAAGAGCCCCGAAAAGCTGCTGATGTACCACCACGACCCCCAGACCTACCAGAAACTGAAGCTG
ATTATGGAACAGTACGGCGACGAGAAGAATCCCCTGTACAAGTACTACGAGGAAACCGGGAACTACCTGA
CCAAGTACTCCAAAAAGGACAACGGCCCCGTGATCAAGAAGATTAAGTATTACGGCAACAAACTGAACGC
CCATCTGGACATCACCGACGACTACCCCAACAGCAGAAACAAGGTCGTGAAGCTGTCCCTGAAGCCCTAC
AGATTCGACGTGTACCTGGACAATGGCGTGTACAAGTTCGTGACCGTGAAGAATCTGGATGTGATCAAAA
AAGAAAACTACTACGAAGTGAATAGCAAGTGCTATGAGGAAGCTAAGAAGCTGAAGAAGATCAGCAACCA
GGCCGAGTTTATCGCCTCCTTCTACAACAACGATCTGATCAAGATCAACGGCGAGCTGTATAGAGTGATC
GGCGTGAACAACGACCTGCTGAACCGGATCGAAGTGAACATGATCGACATCACCTACCGCGAGTACCTGG
AAAACATGAACGACAAGAGGCCCCCCAGGATCATTAAGACAATCGCCTCCAAGACCCAGAGCATTAAGAA
GTACAGCACAGACATTCTGGGCAACCTGTATGAAGTGAAATCTAAGAAGCACCCTCAGATCATCAAAAAG
GGCAAAAGGCCGGCGGCCACGAAAAAGGCCGGCCAGGCAAAAAAGAAAAAGGGATCCGGTGGAGGAAGTG
GCGGGTCAGGGTCGGGTGGCACTAGTGCAGTAGACCCAGGCCTGCCTTCTGTGAAGCAAGAGCCACCTGA
CCCAGAGGAGGACAAGGAGGAGAACAAGGATGATTCTGCCTCCAAATTGGCCCCAGAGGAAGAGGCAGGA
GGGGCTGGCACACCCGTGATCACGGAGATTTTCAGCCTGGGTGGAACCCGCTTCCGAGATACAGCAGTCT
GGTTGCCAGCTAGCGGAGGTGGTTCGCCAAAGAAGAAACGGAAGGTGGGATCCTGAAATAAAAGATCTTT
GTTTTCATTAGATCTGTGTGTTGGTTTTTTGTGTGCGGCCGGTACCGAGGGCCTATTTCCCATGATTCCT
TCATATTTGCATATACGATACAAGGCTGTTAGAGAGATAATTGGAATTAATTTGACTGTAAACACAAAGA
TATTAGTACAAAATACGTGACGTAGAAAGTAATAATTTCTTGGGTAGTTTGCAGTTTTAAAATTATGTTT
TAAAATGGACTATCATATGCTTACCGTAACTTGAAAGTATTTCGATTTCTTGGCTTTATATATCTTGTGG
AAAGGACGAAACACCGGAGACCACGGCAGGTCTCAGTTTTAGTACTCTGGAAACAGAATCTACTAAAACA
AGGCAAAATGCCGTGTTTATCTCGTCAACTTGTTGGCGAGATTTTTGCGGCCGCAGGAACCCCTAGTGAT
GGAGTTGGCCACTCCCTCTCTGCGCGCTCGCTCGCTCACTGAGGCCGGGCGACCAAAGGTCGCCCGACGC
CCGGGCTTTGCCCGGGCGGCCTCAGTGAGCGAGCGAGCGCGCAGCTGCCTGCAGGGGCGCCTGATGCGGT
ATTTTCTCCTTACGCATCTGTGCGGTATTTCACACCGCATA
[95 nt withheld, positions 4662-4756]
T
[46 nt withheld, positions 4758-4803]
C
[141 nt withheld, positions 4805-4945]
CCTTTGACGTTGGAGTCCACGTTCTTT
[37 nt withheld, positions 4973-5009]
ACTCTATCTCGGGCTATTCTTTTGATTTATAAGGGATTTTGCCGATTTCGGTCTATTGGTTAAAAAATGA
GCTGATTTAACAAAAATTTAACGCGAATTTTAACAAAATATTAACGTTTACAATTTTATGGTGCACTCTC
AGTACAATCTGCTCTGATGCCGCATAGTTAAGCCAGCCCCGACACCCGCCAACACCCGCTGACGCGCCCT
GACGGGCTTGTCTGCTCCCGGCATCCGCTTACAGACAAGCTGTGACCGTCTCCGGGAGCTGCATGTGTCA
GAGGTTTTCACCGTCATCACCGAAACGCGCGAGACGAAAGGGCCTCGTGATACGCCTATTTTTATAGGTT
AATGTCATGATAATAATGGTTTCTTAGACGTCAGGTGGCACTTTTCGGGGAAATGTGCGCGGAACCCCTA
TTTGTTTATTTTTCTAAATACATTCAAATATGTATCCGCTCATGAGACAATAACCCTGATAAATGCTTCA
ATAATATTGAAAAAGGAAGAGTATGAGTATTCAACATTTCCGTGTCGCCCTTATTCCCTTTTTTGCGGCA
TTTTGCCTTCCTGTTTTTGCTCACCCAGAAACGCTGGTGAAAGTAAAAGATGCTGAAGATCAGTTGGGTG
CACGAGTGGGTTACATCGAACTGGATCTCAACAGCGGTAAGATCCTTGAGAGTTTTCGCCCCGAAGAACG
TTTTCCAATGATGAGCACTTTTAAAGTTCTGCTATGTGGCGCGGTATTATCCCGTATTGACGCCGGGCAA
GAGCAACTCGGTCGCCGCATACACTATTCTCAGAATGACTTGGTTGAGTACTCACCAGTCACAGAAAAGC
ATCTTACGGATGGCATGACAGTAAGAGAATTATGCAGTGCTGCCATAACCATGAGTGATAACACTGCGGC
CAACTTACTTCTGACAACGATCGGAGGACCGAAGGAGCTAACCGCTTTTTTGCACAACATGGGGGATCAT
GTAACTCGCCTTGATCGTTGGGAACCGGAGCTGAATGAAGCCATACCAAACGACGAGCGTGACACCACGA
TGCCTGTAGCAATGGCAACAACGTTGCGCAAACTATTAACTGGCGAACTACTTACTCTAGCTTCCCGGCA
ACAATTAATAGACTGGATGGAGGCGGATAAAGTTGCAGGACCACTTCTGCGCTCGGCCCTTCCGGCTGGC
TGGTTTATTGCTGATAAATCTGGAGCCGGTGAGCGTGGAAGCCGCGGTATCATTGCAGCACTGGGGCCAG
ATGGTAAGCCCTCCCGTATCGTAGTTATCTACACGACGGGGAGTCAGGCAACTATGGATGAACGAAATAG
ACAGATCGCTGAGATAGGTGCCTCACTGATTAAGCATTGGTAACTGTCAGACCAAGTTTACTCATATATA
CTTTAGATTGATTTAAAACTTCATTTTTAATTTAAAAGGATCTAGGTGAAGATCCTTTTTGATAATCTCA
TGACCAAAATCCCTTAACGTGAGTTTTCGTTCCACTGAGCGTCAGACCCCGTAGAAAAGATCAAAGGATC
TTCTTGAGATCCTTTTTTTCTGCGCGTAATCTGCTGCTTGCAAACAAAAAAACCACCGCTACCAGCGGTG
GTTTGTTTGCCGGATCAAGAGCTACCAACTCTTTTTCCGAAGGTAACTGGCTTCAGCAGAGCGCAGATAC
CAAATACTGTTCTTCTAGTGTAGCCGTAGTTAGGCCACCACTTCAAGAACTCTGTAGCACCGCCTACATA
CCTCGCTCTGCTAATCCTGTTACCAGTGGCTGCTGCCAGTGGCGATAAGTCGTGTCTTACCGGGTTGGAC
TCAAGACGATAGTTACCGGATAAGGCGCAGCGGTCGGGCTGAACGGGGGGTTCGTGCACACAGCCCAGCT
TGGAGCGAACGACCTACACCGAACTGAGATACCTACAGCGTGAGCTATGAGAAAGCGCCACGCTTCCCGA
AGGGAGAAAGGCGGACAGGTATCCGGTAAGCGGCAGGGTCGGAACAGGAGAGCGCACGAGGGAGCTTCCA
GGGGGAAACGCCTGGTATCTTTATAGTCCTGTCGGGTTTCGCCACCTCTGACTTGAGCGTCGATTTTTGT
GATGCTCGTCAGGGGGGCGGAGCCTATGGAAAAACGCCAGCAACGCGGCCTTTTTACGGTTCCTGGCCTT
TTGCTGGCCTTTTGCTCACATGT
Features (pLannotate 1.2.2; 19 found; start..end, strand, type, name):
     12..39      +  repeat_region  AAV2 ITR (fragment): inverted terminal repeat of adeno-associated virus serotype 2 inverted
     68..95      +  repeat_region  AAV2 ITR (fragment): inverted terminal repeat of adeno-associated virus serotype 2 inverted
    142..160     +  CDS            small t antigen (fragment): SV40 (simian virus 40) small t antigen
    186..397     +  promoter       EF-1α core promoter: core promoter for human elongation factor EF-1α
    414..479     +  CDS            3xFLAG: three tandem FLAG® epitope tags, followed by an enterokinase cleavage site
    558..3713    +  CDS            cas9: CAS9_STAAU - Experimental evidence at protein level: Swiss-Prot protein existence level 1. CRISPR (clustered regularly interspaced short palindromic repeat) is an adaptive immune system that provides protection against mobile genetic elements (viruses, transposable elements and conjugative plasmids). CRISPR clusters contain spacers, sequences complementary to antecedent mobile elements, and target invading nucleic acids. CRISPR clusters are transcribed and processed into CRISPR RNA (crRNA). In type II CRISPR systems correct processing of pre-crRNA requires a trans- encoded small RNA (tracrRNA)
   3714..3761    +  CDS            nucleoplasmin NLS: bipartite nuclear localization signal from nucleoplasmin
   3807..4004    +  CDS            MBD1 (fragment): MBD1_HUMAN - Also known as CXXC3, PCM1. Experimental evidence at protein level: Swiss-Prot protein existence level 1. Transcriptional repressor that binds CpG islands in promoters where the DNA is methylated at position 5 of cytosine within CpG dinucleotides. Binding is abolished by the presence of 7-mG that is produced by DNA damage by methylmethanesulfonate (MMS). Acts as transcriptional repressor and plays a role in gene silencing by recruiting ATF7IP, which in turn recruits factors such as the histone methyltransferase SETDB1. Probably forms a complex with SETDB1 and ATF7IP that represses
   4047..4095    +  polyA_signal   poly(A) signal: synthetic polyadenylation signal
   4107..4347    +  promoter       U6 promoter: RNA polymerase III promoter for human U6 snRNA
   4376..4451    +  misc_RNA       Sa gRNA scaffold: guide RNA scaffold for the Staphylococcus aureus CRISPR/Cas9 system
   4465..4605    +  repeat_region  AAV2 ITR: inverted terminal repeat of adeno-associated virus serotype 2 inverted
   4610..4661    -  misc_feature   bom (fragment): basis of mobility region from pBR322
   4680..5135    +  rep_origin     f1 ori (sequence partly withheld): f1 bacteriophage origin of replication; arrow indicates direction of (+) strand synthesis
   5136..5185    -  misc_feature   bom (fragment): basis of mobility region from pBR322
   5287..5322    -  CDS            rop (fragment): Rop protein, which maintains plasmids at low copy number; rop
   5417..5521    +  promoter       AmpR promoter: bla
   5522..6382    +  CDS            AmpR: β-lactamase; bla; confers resistance to ampicillin, carbenicillin, and related antibiotics
   6553..7141    +  rep_origin     ori: high-copy-number ColE1/pMB1/pBR322/pUC origin of replication
