[The description below was written by a language model from this plasmid's Addgene catalogue record and pLannotate feature annotations shown in this document.]
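Description:
pBK1309-AAV-EFSNC-dSaCas9-MBD1(529-592) is an all-in-one AAV transfer plasmid for CRISPR-based epigenome editing in mammalian cells. The parental backbone is not named in the record. In bacteria the roughly 7.2 kb plasmid is maintained through a high-copy ColE1/pUC-type origin and selected with ampicillin via the β-lactamase gene; an f1 phage origin and small remnants of pBR322 bom and rop sequences are also annotated. The payload lies between AAV2 inverted terminal repeats, which direct replication and packaging of the intervening DNA into AAV particles. The downstream ITR is annotated in full, whereas the upstream one is detected only as short fragments in the sequencing result.

Within the ITRs, a compact EF-1α core promoter drives a single fusion protein. It consists of an N-terminal 3xFLAG epitope tag, Staphylococcus aureus Cas9 (nuclease-dead according to the plasmid name and stated purpose), a bipartite nucleoplasmin nuclear localization signal, and a C-terminal fragment of human MBD1 covering amino acids 529-592. A short synthetic poly(A) signal terminates the transcript. MBD1 is a methyl-CpG-binding transcriptional repressor that contributes to gene silencing by recruiting ATF7IP and, through it, the histone methyltransferase SETDB1, so the truncated piece presumably acts as a small repressor effector tethered to DNA by dSaCas9.

A separate human U6 RNA polymerase III promoter sits upstream of the SaCas9 guide RNA scaffold, which is empty, so users must insert a targeting spacer. The small Cas9 ortholog, minimal promoter, short poly(A) and truncated effector suit AAV's limited packaging capacity. The associated publication describes the platform as a proof of concept for targeted gene repression with implications for neurodegenerative disorders.
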