Addgene plasmid #223154: pBK1309-AAV-EFSNC-dSaCas9-MBD1(529-592)
Purpose: Expression of truncated MBD1 with dSaCas9 and empty gRNA scaffold
Depositing lab: Boris Kantor. Depositing organization: Duke University. Publication: All-in-one AAV-delivered epigenome-editing platform: proof-of-concept and therapeutic implications for neurodegenerative disorders. Kantor B, Odonovan B, Rittiner J, Hodgson D, Lindner N, Guerrero S, Dong W, Zhang A, Chiba-Falek O. bioRxiv [Preprint]. 2024 May 19:2023.04.14.536951. doi: 10.1101/2023.04.14.536951. PubMed 38798630.
Backbone
  Vector backbone: Unknown
  Vector type: Mammalian Expression, AAV, CRISPR
Growth in bacteria
  Bacterial resistance: Ampicillin, 100 μg/mL
  Growth temperature: 37°C
  Growth strain: NEB Stable
  Copy number: High Copy
Gene/Insert
  Gene/Insert name: MBD1
  Species: H. sapiens (human)
  Mutation: Encodes aa 529-592
  Entrez Gene: MBD1 (a.k.a. CXXC3, PCM1, RFT)
  Promoter: EF1a
  Tag / fusion protein: 3xFLAG (N terminal on backbone)
  Cloning method: Unknown
Terms and licenses: Academic/Nonprofit Terms; Industry Terms: Not Available to Industry
Depositor comments: Please visit https://doi.org/10.1101/2023.04.14.536951 for bioRxiv preprint.
How to cite: pBK1309-AAV-EFSNC-dSaCas9-MBD1(529-592) was a gift from Boris Kantor (Addgene plasmid # 223154 ; http://n2t.net/addgene:223154 ; RRID:Addgene_223154)
